Addgene plasmid #129963: pRDAX-447 N-Tag Venus210[1] L20 FRB EBPF2
Purpose: PPI (BiFC/TriFC) assay vector
Depositing lab: Gary Lewin. Depositing organization: Max-Delbrueck-Centrum fuer Molekulare Medizin (MDC).
Backbone
  Vector backbone: custom built
  Vector type: Mammalian Expression
Growth in bacteria
  Bacterial resistance: Ampicillin, 100 μg/mL
  Growth temperature: 37°C
  Growth strain: DH5alpha
  Copy number: High Copy
Gene/Insert
  Gene/Insert name: FRB
  Species: M. musculus (mouse)
  Cloning method: Restriction Enzyme; 5′ cloning site unknown (unknown if destroyed); 3′ cloning site unknown (unknown if destroyed)
Terms and licenses: Academic/Nonprofit Terms; Industry Terms: Not Available to Industry
How to cite: pRDAX-447 N-Tag Venus210[1] L20 FRB EBPF2 was a gift from Gary Lewin (Addgene plasmid # 129963 ; http://n2t.net/addgene:129963 ; RRID:Addgene_129963)
