[The description below was written by a language model from this plasmid's Addgene catalogue record and pLannotate feature annotations shown in this document.]
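Description:
pRDAX-447 N-Tag Venus210[1] L20 FRB EBPF2 is a custom-built mammalian expression plasmid of about 6.9 kb, designed as a vector for protein–protein interaction assays based on bimolecular or trimolecular fluorescence complementation (BiFC/TriFC). It is maintained in E. coli as a high-copy plasmid through a ColE1/pUC-type origin and is selected with ampicillin via the β-lactamase gene and its native promoter. No mammalian selection marker is annotated.

Expression is driven by the human CMV immediate-early enhancer and promoter, followed by a chimeric β-globin/immunoglobulin intron that promotes efficient transcript processing. The first open reading frame begins with a fragment of mVenus; its length and the construct name suggest it is the N-terminal portion of Venus split near residue 210. Downstream of it, after a short gap that the name implies is a linker (L20), lies FRB, the FKBP–rapamycin binding domain. The catalogue lists the insert as mouse, whereas the automated annotation matches it to the human FRAP domain. An EMCV IRES2 then directs translation of EBFP2 from the same transcript, giving a blue fluorescent readout of transfection and expression that is independent of complementation. A second chimeric intron, a WPRE, and bGH and rabbit β-globin polyadenylation signals complete the 3′ end.

On its own the Venus fragment should be non-fluorescent. Yellow signal would be expected only when a partner carrying the complementary Venus piece or pieces is brought close. Because FRB dimerises with FKBP in the presence of rapamycin, this plasmid probably serves as an inducible control or reference component, although the record does not say so.
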