Features (pLannotate 1.2.2; 17 found; start..end, strand, type, name):
    155..532     +  enhancer       CMV enhancer: human cytomegalovirus immediate early enhancer
    534..733     +  promoter       CMV promoter: human cytomegalovirus (CMV) immediate early promoter
    872..1004    +  intron         chimeric intron: chimera between introns from human β-globin and immunoglobulin heavy chain genes
   1025..1654    +  CDS            mVenus (fragment): mVenus is a basic (constitutively fluorescent) yellow fluorescent protein published in 2006, derived from Aequorea victoria. It is reported to be a rapidly-maturing monomer with moderate acid sensitivity.
   1721..1996    +  CDS            FRB: FKBP-rapamycin binding domain of human FRAP
   2013..2599    +  misc_feature   IRES2: internal ribosome entry site (IRES) of the encephalomyocarditis virus (EMCV)
   2600..3319    +  CDS            EBFP2: enhanced blue variant of GFP (Ai et al., 2007) mammalian codon-optimized
   3365..3497    +  intron         chimeric intron: chimera between introns from human β-globin and immunoglobulin heavy chain genes
   3506..4094    +  misc_feature   WPRE: woodchuck hepatitis virus posttranscriptional regulatory element
   4098..4114    +  misc_feature   MCS (fragment): pUC18/19 multiple cloning site
   4127..4238    +  polyA_signal   bGH poly(A) signal: bovine growth hormone polyadenylation signal
   4334..4352    -  promoter       T3 promoter: promoter for bacteriophage T3 RNA polymerase
   4411..4485    +  CDS            HBB (fragment): HBB_PONPY - Experimental evidence at transcript level: Swiss-Prot protein existence level 2. Involved in oxygen transport from the lung to the various peripheral tissues. From Pongo pygmaeus (Bornean orangutan).
   4556..4611    +  polyA_signal   β-globin poly(A) signal: rabbit β-globin polyadenylation signal (Gil and Proudfoot, 1987)
   4990..5578    -  rep_origin     ori: high-copy-number ColE1/pMB1/pBR322/pUC origin of replication
   5749..6609    -  CDS            AmpR: β-lactamase; bla; confers resistance to ampicillin, carbenicillin, and related antibiotics
   6610..6714    -  promoter       AmpR promoter: bla
>Addgene plasmid #129963 | pRDAX-447 N-Tag Venus210[1] L20 FRB EBPF2 | depositor full sequence | sequence record 249341 | Full Sequence
GCCTGCCTCCAGGCCTCAATATTGGCCATTAGCCATATTATTCATTGGTTATATAGCATAAATCAATATT
GGCTATTGGCCATTGCATACGTTGTATCTATATCATAATATGTACATTTATATTGGCTCATGTCCAATAT
GACCGCCATGTTGGCATTGATTATTGACTAGTTATTAATAGTAATCAATTACGGGGTCATTAGTTCATAG
CCCATATATGGAGTTCCGCGTTACATAACTTACGGTAAATGGCCCGCCTGGCTGACCGCCCAACGACCCC
CGCCCATTGACGTCAATAATGACGTATGTTCCCATAGTAACGCCAATAGGGACTTTCCATTGACGTCAAT
GGGTGGAGTATTTACGGTAAACTGCCCACTTGGCAGTACATCAAGTGTATCATATGCCAAGTCCGCCCCC
TATTGACGTCAATGACGGTAAATGGCCCGCCTGGCATTATGCCCAGTACATGACCTTACGGGACTTTCCT
ACTTGGCAGTACATCTACGTATTAGTCATCGCTATTACCATGGTGATGCGGTTTTGGCAGTACACCAATG
GGCGTGGATAGCGGTTTGACTCACGGGGATTTCCAAGTCTCCACCCCATTGACGTCAATGGGAGTTTGTT
TTGGCACCAAAATCAACGGGACTTTCCAAAATGTCGTAATAACCCCGCCCCGTTGACGCAAATGGGCGGT
AGGCGTGTACGGTGGGAGGTCTATATAAGCAGAGCTCGTTTAGTGAACCGTCAGATCACTAGAAGCTTTA
TTGCGGTAGTTTATCACAGTTAAATTGCTAACGCAGTCAGTGCTTCTGACACAACAGTCTCGAACTTAAG
CTGCAGAAGTTGGTCGTGAGGCACTGGGCAGGTAAGTATCAAGGTTACAAGACAGGTTTAAGGAGACCAA
TAGAAACTGGGCTTGTCGAGACAGAGAAGACTCTTGCGTTTCTGATAGGCACCTATTGGTCTTACTGACA
TCCACTTTGCCTTTCTCTCCACAGGTGTCCACTCCCAGGCCACCATGGTGTCAAAGGGAGAAGAGTTGTT
TACCGGTGTTGTTCCCATACTGGTGGAACTGGATGGTGACGTCAATGGACACAAGTTTAGCGTTTCTGGC
GAAGGAGAAGGCGATGCTACCTATGGCAAACTGACCCTCAAACTGATCTGTACGACTGGAAAGTTGCCTG
TACCTTGGCCAACACTGGTCACAACCTTGGGCTATGGGCTGCAATGCTTTGCCCGTTATCCTGATCACAT
GAAGCAACATGACTTCTTTAAGTCTGCTATGCCAGAGGGATATGTGCAGGAACGGACTATCTTCTTCAAG
GACGACGGCAACTACAAGACGAGAGCTGAGGTGAAATTTGAGGGTGACACACTGGTGAATCGCATAGAGC
TGAAAGGCATCGACTTCAAAGAAGATGGGAATATTCTCGGGCATAAACTCGAGTACAACTACAATTCCCA
CAACGTGTACATCACTGCCGATAAGCAGAAGAATGGGATTAAGGCGAACTTCAAGATCCGACACAACATC
GAGGATGGTGGGGTCCAGCTTGCCGACCATTATCAGCAGAACACACCCATTGGGGATGGACCAGTCCTGT
TGCCGGATAACCACTACCTCAGTTACCAGAGCAAACTGTCCAAAGGGAGTCCTGGCGGTGGATCCGGAGG
CTCTGGGAGCTCTGCCAGCGGTGGCAGCACCTCCGTGGCCATCCTCTGGCATGAGATGTGGCATGAAGGC
CTGGAAGAGGCATCTCGTTTGTACTTTGGGGAAAGGAACGTGAAAGGCATGTTTGAGGTGCTGGAGCCCT
TGCATGCTATGATGGAACGGGGCCCCCAGACTCTGAAGGAAACATCCTTTAATCAGGCCTATGGTCGAGA
TTTAATGGAGGCCCAAGAGTGGTGCAGGAAGTACATGAAATCAGGGAATGTCAAGGACCTCACCCAAGCC
TGGGACCTCTATTATCATGTGTTCCGACGAATCTCATAAGAATTCAGATCCGCCCCTCTCCCTCCCCCCC
CCCTAACGTTACTGGCCGAAGCCGCTTGGAATAAGGCCGGTGTGCGTTTGTCTATATGTTATTTTCCACC
ATATTGCCGTCTTTTGGCAATGTGAGGGCCCGGAAACCTGGCCCTGTCTTCTTGACGAGCATTCCTAGGG
GTCTTTCCCCTCTCGCCAAAGGAATGCAAGGTCTGTTGAATGTCGTGAAGGAAGCAGTTCCTCTGGTAGC
TTCTTGAAGACAAACAACGTCTGTAGCGACCCTTTGCAGGCAGCGGAACCCCCCACCTGGCGACAGGTGC
CTCTGCGGCCAAAAGCCACGTGTATAAGATACACCTGCAAAGGCGGCACAACCCCAGTGCCACGTTGTGA
GTTGGATAGTTGTGGAAAGAGTCAAATGGCTCTCCTCAAGCGTATTCAACAAGGGGCTGAAGGATGCCCA
GAAGGTACCCCATTGTATGGGATCTGATCTGGGGCCTCGGTACACATGCTTTACATGTGTTTAGTCGAGG
TTAAAAAAACGTCTAGGCCCCCCGAACCACGGGGACGTGGTTTTCCTTTGAAAAACACGATGATAATATG
GCCACAACCATGGTGAGCAAGGGCGAGGAGCTGTTCACCGGGGTGGTGCCCATCCTGGTCGAGCTGGACG
GCGACGTAAACGGCCACAAGTTCAGCGTGAGGGGCGAGGGCGAGGGCGATGCCACCAACGGCAAGCTGAC
CCTGAAGTTCATCTGCACCACCGGCAAGCTGCCCGTGCCCTGGCCCACCCTCGTGACCACCCTGAGCCAC
GGCGTGCAGTGCTTCGCCCGCTACCCCGACCACATGAAGCAGCACGACTTCTTCAAGTCCGCCATGCCCG
AAGGCTACGTCCAGGAGCGCACCATCTTCTTCAAGGACGACGGCACCTACAAGACCCGCGCCGAGGTGAA
GTTCGAGGGCGACACCCTGGTGAACCGCATCGAGCTGAAGGGCGTCGACTTCAAGGAGGACGGCAACATC
CTGGGGCACAAGCTGGAGTACAACTTCAACAGCCACAACATCTATATCATGGCCGTCAAGCAGAAGAACG
GCATCAAGGTGAACTTCAAGATCCGCCACAACGTGGAGGACGGCAGCGTGCAGCTCGCCGACCACTACCA
GCAGAACACCCCCATCGGCGACGGCCCCGTGCTGCTGCCCGACAGCCACTACCTGAGCACCCAGTCCGTG
CTGAGCAAAGACCCCAACGAGAAGCGCGATCACATGGTCCTGCTGGAGTTCCGCACCGCCGCCGGGATCA
CTCTCGGCATGGACGAGCTGTACAAGTAAACCGGTGCTCGAGGTACCGATGAATAGCTAAGGTAGAGGCC
GCAGGTAAGTATCAAGGTTACAAGACAGGTTTAAGGAGACCAATAGAAACTGGGCTTGTCGAGACAGAGA
AGACTCTTGCGTTTCTGATAGGCACCTATTGGTCTTACTGACATCCACTTTGCCTTTCTCTCCACAGGTG
TCGACAATCAACCTCTGGATTACAAAATTTGTGAAAGATTGACTGGTATTCTTAACTATGTTGCTCCTTT
TACGCTATGTGGATACGCTGCTTTAATGCCTTTGTATCATGCTATTGCTTCCCGTATGGCTTTCATTTTC
TCCTCCTTGTATAAATCCTGGTTGCTGTCTCTTTATGAGGAGTTGTGGCCCGTTGTCAGGCAACGTGGCG
TGGTGTGCACTGTGTTTGCTGACGCAACCCCCACTGGTTGGGGCATTGCCACCACCTGTCAGCTCCTTTC
CGGGACTTTCGCTTTCCCCCTCCCTATTGCCACGGCGGAACTCATCGCCGCCTGCCTTGCCCGCTGCTGG
ACAGGGGCTCGGCTGTTGGGCACTGACAATTCCGTGGTGTTGTCGGGGAAGCTGACGTCCTTTCCATGGC
TGCTCGCCTGTGTTGCCACCTGGATTCTGCGCGGGACGTCCTTCTGCTACGTCCCTTCGGCCCTCAATCC
AGCGGACCTTCCTTCCCGCGGCCTGCTGCCGGCTCTGCGGCCTCTTCCGCGTCTTCGCCTTCGCCCTCAG
ACGAGTCGGATCTCCCTTTGGGCCGCCTCCCCGCCTGGAATTCGAGCTCGGTACGATCAGCCTCGACTGT
GCCTTCTAGTTGCCAGCCATCTGTTGTTTGCCCCTCCCCCGTGCCTTCCTTGACCCTGGAAGGTGCCACT
CCCACTGTCCTTTCCTAATAAAATGAGGAAATTGCATCGCATTGTCTGAGTAGGTGTCATTCTATTCTGG
GGGGTGGGGTGGGGCAGGACAGCAAGGGGGAGGATTGGGAAGACAATAGCCCAGCTTTTGTTCCCTTTAG
TGAGGGTTAATTGCGCGCTTGGCGTAATCATGGTCATAGCTGTTTCCTGTGTGAAATTGTTATCCGCTAA
TTCACTCCTCAGGTGCAGGCTGCCTATCAGAAGGTGGTGGCTGGTGTGGCCAATGCCCTGGCTCACAAAT
ACCACTGAGATCTTTTTCCCTCTGCCAAAAATTATGGGGACATCATGAAGCCCCTTGAGCATCTGACTTC
TGGCTAATAAAGGAAATTTATTTTCATTGCAATAGTGTGTTGGAATTTTTTGTGTCTCTCACTCGGAAGG
ACATATGGGAGGGCAAATCATTTAAAACATCAGAATGAGTATTTGGTTTAGAGTTTGGCAACATATGCCC
ATATGCTGGCTGCCATGAACAAAGGTTGGCTATAAAGAGGTCATCAGTATATGAAACAGCCCCCTGCTGT
CCATTCCTTATTCCATAGAAAAGCCTTGACTTGAGGTTAGATTTTTTTTATATTTTGTTTTGTGTTATTT
TTTTCTTTAACATCCCTAAAATTTTCCTTACATGTTTTACTAGCCAGATTTTTCCTCCTCTCCTGACTAC
TCCCAGTCATAGCTGTCCCTCTTCTCTTATGGAGATCGGCCGGCCGCCGGCGTCGACGCGCGCGGCCGCG
GCGCGCCGTTGCTGGCGTTTTTCCATAGGCTCCGCCCCCCTGACGAGCATCACAAAAATCGACGCTCAAG
TCAGAGGTGGCGAAACCCGACAGGACTATAAAGATACCAGGCGTTTCCCCCTGGAAGCTCCCTCGTGCGC
TCTCCTGTTCCGACCCTGCCGCTTACCGGATACCTGTCCGCCTTTCTCCCTTCGGGAAGCGTGGCGCTTT
CTCATAGCTCACGCTGTAGGTATCTCAGTTCGGTGTAGGTCGTTCGCTCCAAGCTGGGCTGTGTGCACGA
ACCCCCCGTTCAGCCCGACCGCTGCGCCTTATCCGGTAACTATCGTCTTGAGTCCAACCCGGTAAGACAC
GACTTATCGCCACTGGCAGCAGCCACTGGTAACAGGATTAGCAGAGCGAGGTATGTAGGCGGTGCTACAG
AGTTCTTGAAGTGGTGGCCTAACTACGGCTACACTAGAAGAACAGTATTTGGTATCTGCGCTCTGCTGAA
GCCAGTTACCTTCGGAAAAAGAGTTGGTAGCTCTTGATCCGGCAAACAAACCACCGCTGGTAGCGGTGGT
TTTTTTGTTTGCAAGCAGCAGATTACGCGCAGAAAAAAAGGATCTCAAGAAGATCCTTTGATCTTTTCTA
CGGGGTCTGACGCTCAGTGGAACGAAAACTCACGTTAAGGGATTTTGGTCATGAGATTATCAAAAAGGAT
CTTCACCTAGATCCTTTTAAATTAAAAATGAAGTTTTAAATCAATCTAAAGTATATATGAGTAAACTTGG
TCTGACAGTTACCAATGCTTAATCAGTGAGGCACCTATCTCAGCGATCTGTCTATTTCGTTCATCCATAG
TTGCCTGACTCCCCGTCGTGTAGATAACTACGATACGGGAGGGCTTACCATCTGGCCCCAGTGCTGCAAT
GATACCGCGAGACCCACGCTCACCGGCTCCAGATTTATCAGCAATAAACCAGCCAGCCGGAAGGGCCGAG
CGCAGAAGTGGTCCTGCAACTTTATCCGCCTCCATCCAGTCTATTAATTGTTGCCGGGAAGCTAGAGTAA
GTAGTTCGCCAGTTAATAGTTTGCGCAACGTTGTTGCCATTGCTACAGGCATCGTGGTGTCACGCTCGTC
GTTTGGTATGGCTTCATTCAGCTCCGGTTCCCAACGATCAAGGCGAGTTACATGATCCCCCATGTTGTGC
AAAAAAGCGGTTAGCTCCTTCGGTCCTCCGATCGTTGTCAGAAGTAAGTTGGCCGCAGTGTTATCACTCA
TGGTTATGGCAGCACTGCATAATTCTCTTACTGTCATGCCATCCGTAAGATGCTTTTCTGTGACTGGTGA
GTACTCAACCAAGTCATTCTGAGAATAGTGTATGCGGCGACCGAGTTGCTCTTGCCCGGCGTCAATACGG
GATAATACCGCGCCACATAGCAGAACTTTAAAAGTGCTCATCATTGGAAAACGTTCTTCGGGGCGAAAAC
TCTCAAGGATCTTACCGCTGTTGAGATCCAGTTCGATGTAACCCACTCGTGCACCCAACTGATCTTCAGC
ATCTTTTACTTTCACCAGCGTTTCTGGGTGAGCAAAAACAGGAAGGCAAAATGCCGCAAAAAAGGGAATA
AGGGCGACACGGAAATGTTGAATACTCATACTCTTCCTTTTTCAATATTATTGAAGCATTTATCAGGGTT
ATTGTCTCATGAGCGGATACATATTTGAATGTATTTAGAAAAATAAACAAATAGGGGTTCCGCGCACATT
TCCCCGAAAAGTGCCACCTGACGTCTAAGAAACCATTATTATCATGACATTAACCTATAAAAATAGGCGT
ATCACGAGGCCCTTTCGTCTACGCGCGCGCCGGCGGCGCGCCGTCGACGGCCGGCCGCGGCCGC
